Addgene plasmid #114754: MEE39 N5_pECIA14
Purpose: Prey vector MEE39 N5_pECIA14 should be used with bait vector MEE39 N5_pECIA2.
Depositing lab: Youssef Belkhadir. Depositing organization: Gregor Mendel Institute of Molecular Plant Biology. Publication: An extracellular network of Arabidopsis leucine-rich repeat receptor kinases. Smakowska-Luzan E, Mott GA, Parys K, Stegmann M, Howton TC, Layeghifard M, Neuhold J, Lehner A, Kong J, Grunwald K, Weinberger N, Satbhai SB, Mayer D, Busch W, Madalinski M, Stolt-Bergner P, Provart NJ, Mukhtar MS, Zipfel C, Desveaux D, Guttman DS, Belkhadir Y. Nature. 2018 Jan 18;553(7688):342-346. doi: 10.1038/nature25184. Epub 2018 Jan 10. PubMed 29320478.
Backbone
  Vector backbone: pECIA14
  Backbone manufacturer: Chris Garcia (Addgene plasmid # 47051)
  Vector type: Insect Expression
Growth in bacteria
  Bacterial resistance: Ampicillin, 100 μg/mL
  Growth temperature: 37°C
  Growth strain: DH5alpha
  Copy number: High Copy
Gene/Insert
  Gene/Insert name: AT3G46330
  Species: A. thaliana (mustard weed)
  Promoter: Metallothionein (Copper-Inducible)
  Cloning method: Ligation Independent Cloning
Terms and licenses: Academic/Nonprofit Terms; Industry Terms: Not Available to Industry
Depositor comments: Plasmid for secreted expression in Drosophila cell culture by induction via CuSO4. Insert is an extracellular domain of indicated LRR-RK, C-terminally tagged with Pentameric rat COMP helix, Alkaline Phosphatase (human, placental), Flag, and hexahistidine tags. Insert Protein Sequence: QEGFISLDCGLPLNEPPYIESETGIQFSSDENFIQSGKTGRIPKNLESENLKQYATLRYFPDGIRNCYDLRVEEGRNYLIRATFFYGNFDGLNVSPEFDMHIGPNKWTTIDLQIVPDGTVKEIIHIPRSNSLQICLVKTGATIPMISALELRPLANDTYIAKSGSLKYYFRMYLSNATVLLRYPKDVYDRSWVPYIQPEWNQISTTSNVSNKNHYDPPQVALKMAATPTNLDAALTMVWRLENPDDQIYLYMHFSEIQVLKANDTREFDIILNGETINTRGVTPKYLEIMTWLTTNPRQCNGGICRMQLTKTQKSTLPPLLNAFEVYSVLQLPQSQTNEIEVVAIKNIRTTYGLSRISWQGDPCVPKQFLWDGLNCNITDISAPPRIISLNLSSSGLSGTIVSNFQNLAHLESLDLSNNSLSGIVPEFLATMKSLLVINLSGNKLSGAIPQALRDREREGLKLNVLGNKELCLSSTCIDKPKKK
How to cite: MEE39 N5_pECIA14 was a gift from Youssef Belkhadir (Addgene plasmid # 114754 ; http://n2t.net/addgene:114754 ; RRID:Addgene_114754)
