[The description below was written by a language model from this plasmid's Addgene catalogue record and pLannotate feature annotations shown in this document.]
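Description:
MEE39 N5_pECIA14 is an insect-cell expression plasmid built on the pECIA14 backbone for secreted protein production in Drosophila cell culture. It serves as the "prey" construct in an extracellular protein interaction assay and is meant to be paired with the corresponding bait vector, MEE39 N5_pECIA2. In E. coli it is maintained through a high-copy ColE1/pUC-type origin and selected with ampicillin via the β-lactamase gene. The remaining backbone annotations (fragments of lacZα, lacI, rop and bom, and the lac promoter/operator) are cloning-vector remnants with no evident role in the expression cassette. No insect-cell selection marker is annotated.

Expression is driven by the copper-inducible Drosophila metallothionein promoter, so it is switched on by adding copper sulfate. A Drosophila BiP signal sequence directs the product into the secretory pathway. It is followed by the extracellular domain of the Arabidopsis thaliana leucine-rich repeat receptor kinase MEE39 (AT3G46330), inserted by ligation-independent cloning. The ectodomain is fused at its C terminus to the coiled-coil helix of rat COMP, which assembles the fusion into pentamers and thereby raises avidity for detecting weak, transient extracellular interactions. Next comes human placental alkaline phosphatase, which gives an enzymatic readout of prey binding to immobilised bait, and then FLAG and hexahistidine tags. The histidine tag is stated by the depositor but not separately annotated in the feature table. An SV40 polyadenylation signal lies downstream of the cassette, though it is annotated on the opposite strand. The plasmid belongs to a collection used to map interactions among the ectodomains of Arabidopsis LRR receptor kinases.
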