Features (pLannotate 1.2.2; 19 found; start..end, strand, type, name):
     23..449     +  promoter       MT promoter: Drosophila metallothionein promoter
    467..520     +  sig_peptide    BiP signal sequence: Drosophila BiP signal sequence
    521..1981    +  CDS            MEE39 (fragment): MEE39_ARATH - Experimental evidence at protein level: Swiss-Prot protein existence level 1. Receptor-like serine/threonine-kinase required during the endosperm development in seeds. From Arabidopsis thaliana (Mouse-ear cress).
   2009..2188    +  CDS            Comp (fragment): COMP_RAT - Experimental evidence at protein level: Swiss-Prot protein existence level 1. May play a role in the structural integrity of cartilage via its interaction with other extracellular matrix proteins such as the collagens and fibronectin. Can mediate the interaction of chondrocytes with the cartilage extracellular matrix through interaction with cell surface integrin receptors. Could play a role in the pathogenesis of osteoarthritis. Potent suppressor of apoptosis in both primary chondrocytes and transformed cells. Suppresses apoptosis by blocking the activation of caspase-3 and by indu
   2176..3628    +  CDS            SEAP (fragment): secreted alkaline phosphatase from human placenta The natural enzyme has a C-terminal transmembrane sequence that is replaced by a GPI anchor.
   3665..3694    +  CDS            2xFLAG (fragment): two tandem FLAG® epitope tags
   3800..3934    -  polyA_signal   SV40 poly(A) signal: SV40 polyadenylation signal
   3957..4041    -  CDS            large T antigen (fragment): large T antigen from SV40 (simian virus 40)
   4041..4065    +  misc_feature   MCS (fragment): pUC18/19 multiple cloning site
   4102..4118    -  protein_bind   lac operator: The lac repressor binds to the lac operator to inhibit transcription in E. coli. This inhibition can be relieved by adding lactose or isopropyl-β-D-thiogalactopyranoside (IPTG). lac repressor encoded by lacI
   4126..4156    -  promoter       lac promoter: promoter for the E. coli lac operon
   4171..4192    -  protein_bind   CAP binding site: CAP binding activates transcription in the presence of cAMP. E. coli catabolite activator protein
   4205..4297    -  CDS            lacI (fragment): lac repressor; lacI; The lac repressor binds to the lac operator to inhibit transcription in E. coli. This inhibition can be relieved by adding lactose or isopropyl-β-D-thiogalactopyranoside (IPTG).
   4480..5068    -  rep_origin     ori: high-copy-number ColE1/pMB1/pBR322/pUC origin of replication
   5239..6099    -  CDS            AmpR: β-lactamase; bla; confers resistance to ampicillin, carbenicillin, and related antibiotics
   6100..6204    -  promoter       AmpR promoter: bla
   6299..6334    +  CDS            rop (fragment): Rop protein, which maintains plasmids at low copy number; rop
   6436..6535    +  misc_feature   bom (fragment): basis of mobility region from pBR322
   6541..21      -  CDS            lacZα (fragment) (across the origin): LacZα fragment of β-galactosidase; lacZ fragment
>Addgene plasmid #114754 | MEE39 N5_pECIA14 | addgene full sequence | sequence record 270153 | Addgene NGS Result
GTAAAACGACGGCCAGTGAATTAATTCGTTGCAGGACAGGATGTGGTGCCCGATGTGACTAGCTCTTTGC
TGCAGGCCGTCCTATCCTCTGGTTCCGATAAGAGACCCAGAACTCCGGCCCCCCACCGCCCACCGCCACC
CCCATACATATGTGGTACGCAAGTAAGAGTGCCTGCGCATGCCCCATGTGCCCCACCAAGAGCTTTGCAT
CCCATACAAGTCCCCAAAGTGGAGAACCGAACCAATTCTTCGCGGGCAGAACAAAAGCTTCTGCACACGT
CTCCACTCGAATTTGGAGCCGGCCGGCGTGTGCAAAAGAGGTGAATCGAACGAAAGACCCGTGTGTAAAG
CCGCGTTTCCAAAATGTATAAAACCGAGAGCATCTGGCCAATGTGCATCAGTTGTGGTCAGCAGCAAAAT
CAAGTGAATCATCTCAGTGCAACTAAAGGGGGGATCCGATCTCAATATGAAGTTATGCATATTACTGGCC
GTCGTGGCCTTTGTTGGCCTCTCGCTCGGGCAAGAAGGTTTTATCAGTTTAGATTGTGGCTTACCTCTAA
ATGAGCCACCTTACATAGAATCGGAAACCGGAATACAGTTCTCATCAGACGAGAATTTCATCCAAAGTGG
AAAGACCGGTAGAATCCCGAAAAATCTTGAATCGGAAAATTTAAAACAGTATGCAACCCTACGATACTTT
CCAGATGGAATACGAAACTGCTATGATCTAAGGGTGGAAGAAGGGAGGAACTACCTTATTAGAGCTACAT
TTTTCTATGGAAATTTTGACGGGCTTAATGTTAGCCCTGAATTCGATATGCATATCGGTCCTAATAAGTG
GACAACAATAGATTTGCAAATAGTGCCAGATGGTACAGTGAAGGAGATCATTCACATTCCAAGATCAAAC
TCTTTGCAAATTTGTCTTGTTAAGACAGGGGCAACTATACCAATGATATCAGCTTTGGAATTACGACCTT
TGGCGAATGATACTTACATCGCTAAATCTGGTTCCTTGAAATATTATTTTCGCATGTATCTTAGCAATGC
CACCGTTCTTCTTCGGTACCCGAAAGATGTTTATGATCGTTCGTGGGTTCCATATATTCAACCCGAATGG
AATCAAATTTCAACAACTTCAAATGTGTCCAATAAAAATCACTATGATCCACCACAAGTTGCTCTTAAGA
TGGCCGCAACGCCTACAAATCTTGATGCAGCACTGACAATGGTTTGGCGTTTGGAGAATCCTGATGATCA
AATCTACTTGTACATGCACTTCTCGGAGATCCAAGTCCTAAAAGCCAATGACACTAGAGAATTCGACATT
ATATTGAATGGAGAAACAATTAACACTAGAGGTGTTACTCCTAAATATCTTGAAATAATGACCTGGCTTA
CAACAAATCCTAGGCAATGCAACGGAGGTATCTGCCGAATGCAGTTAACAAAAACCCAAAAATCGACACT
TCCACCTCTACTTAATGCTTTTGAAGTTTACTCAGTTCTCCAGCTTCCACAATCTCAGACAAATGAAATT
GAAGTGGTTGCTATCAAAAACATTAGAACTACTTATGGACTGAGTAGAATCAGTTGGCAAGGAGATCCAT
GCGTACCGAAACAATTCTTGTGGGATGGATTGAATTGTAACATCACAGATATATCTGCACCACCAAGAAT
AATTTCTTTAAATTTATCATCGAGTGGCTTGAGTGGGACTATAGTGTCTAACTTTCAGAATCTGGCGCAT
CTAGAAAGTTTGGATTTGTCAAATAACAGTTTGAGTGGAATAGTGCCCGAGTTTCTAGCCACTATGAAAT
CATTGTTGGTCATAAACTTGAGCGGGAATAAACTTAGTGGTGCAATTCCTCAAGCTCTTCGCGATAGAGA
AAGGGAGGGGCTAAAGTTAAATGTTCTTGGAAACAAAGAGCTTTGTCTATCTAGTACATGCATAGATAAG
CCAAAGAAAAAACTGGAGGTGCTGTTCCAGGGACCAAGCGGCAATCCCGGCGGCGATCTGGCCCCCCAGA
TGCTGCGCGAGCTGCAGGAGACCAATGCCGCCCTGCAGGACGTGCGCGAGCTGCTGCGCCACCGCGTGAA
GGAGATCACCTTCCTGAAGAACACCGTGATGGAGTGCGACGCCTGCGGCATGCAGCCCTCTAGAGGCTCC
GGCTCCATCATCCCAGTTGAGGAGGAGAACCCGGACTTCTGGAACCGCGAGGCAGCCGAGGCCCTGGGTG
CCGCCAAGAAGCTGCAGCCTGCACAGACAGCCGCCAAGAACCTCATCATCTTCCTGGGCGATGGGATGGG
GGTGTCTACGGTGACAGCTGCCAGGATCCTAAAAGGGCAGAAGAAGGACAAACTGGGGCCTGAGATACCC
CTGGCCATGGACCGCTTCCCATATGTGGCTCTGTCCAAGACATACAATGTAGACAAACATGTGCCAGACA
GTGGAGCCACAGCCACGGCCTACCTGTGCGGGGTCAAGGGCAACTTCCAGACCATTGGCTTGAGTGCAGC
CGCCCGCTTTAACCAGTGCAACACGACACGCGGCAACGAGGTCATCTCCGTGATGAATCGGGCCAAGAAA
GCAGGGAAGTCAGTGGGAGTGGTAACCACCACACGAGTGCAGCACGCCTCGCCAGCCGGCACCTACGCCC
ACACGGTGAACCGCAACTGGTACTCGGACGCCGACGTGCCTGCCTCGGCCCGCCAGGAGGGGTGCCAGGA
CATCGCTACGCAGCTCATCTCCAACATGGACATTGACGTGATCCTAGGTGGAGGCCGAAAGTACATGTTT
CGCATGGGAACCCCAGACCCTGAGTACCCAGATGACTACAGCCAAGGTGGGACCAGGCTGGACGGGAAGA
ATCTGGTGCAGGAATGGCTGGCGAAGCGCCAGGGTGCCCGGTATGTGTGGAACCGCACTGAGCTCATGCA
GGCTTCCCTGGACCCGTCTGTGACCCATCTCATGGGTCTCTTTGAGCCTGGAGACATGAAATACGAGATC
CACCGAGACTCCACACTGGACCCCTCCCTGATGGAGATGACAGAGGCTGCCCTGCGCCTGCTGAGCAGGA
ACCCCCGCGGCTTCTTCCTCTTCGTGGAGGGTGGTCGCATCGACCATGGTCATCATGAAAGCAGGGCTTA
CCGGGCACTGACTGAGACGATCATGTTCGACGACGCCATTGAGAGGGCGGGCCAGCTCACCAGCGAGGAG
GACACGCTGAGCCTCGTCACTGCCGACCACTCCCACGTCTTCTCCTTCGGAGGCTACCCCCTGCGAGGGA
GCTCCATCTTCGGGCTGGCCCCTGGCAAGGCCCGGGACAGGAAGGCCTACACGGTCCTCCTATACGGAAA
CGGTCCAGGCTATGTGCTCAAGGACGGCGCCCGGCCGGATGTTACCGAGAGCGAGAGCGGGAGCCCCGAG
TATCGGCAGCAGTCAGCAGTGCCCCTGGACGAAGAGACCCACGCAGGCGAGGACGTGGCGGTGTTCGCGC
GCGGCCCGCAGGCGCACCTGGTTCACGGCGTGCAGGAGCAGACCTTCATAGCGCACGTCATGGCCTTCGC
CGCCTGCCTGGAGCCCTACACCGCCTGCGACCTGGCGCCCCCCGCCGGCACCACCGACGCCGCGCACCCG
GGTTCTAGAGGAAGCACCTCCGGCGATAACGATTACAAGGATGATGATGATAAGGCCAGCGGCACCGGTC
ATCATCACCATCACCATTGAGTTTAAACCCGCTGATCAGCCTCGACTGTGCCTTCTAAGGCCTGAGCTCG
CTGATCAGCCTCGATCGAGGATCCAGACATGATAAGATACATTGATGAGTTTGGACAAACCACAACTAGA
ATGCAGTGAAAAAAATGCTTTATTTGTGAAATTTGTGATGCTATTGCTTTATTTGTAACCATTATAAGCT
GCAATAAACAAGTTAACAACAACAATTGCATTCATTTTATGTTTCAGGTTCAGGGGGAGGTGTGGGAGGT
TTTTTAAAGCAAGTAAAACCTCTACAAATGTGGTATGGCTGATTATGATCAGTCGACCTGCAGGCATGCA
AGCTTGGCGTAATCATGGTCATAGCTGTTTCCTGTGTGAAATTGTTATCCGCTCACAATTCCACACAACA
TACGAGCCGGAAGCATAAAGTGTAAAGCCTGGGGTGCCTAATGAGTGAGCTAACTCACATTAATTGCGTT
GCGCTCACTGCCCGCTTTCCAGTCGGGAAACCTGTCGTGCCAGCTGCATTAATGAATCGGCCAACGCGCG
GGGAGAGGCGGTTTGCGTATTGGGCGCTCTTCCGCTTCCTCGCTCACTGACTCGCTGCGCTCGGTCGTTC
GGCTGCGGCGAGCGGTATCAGCTCACTCAAAGGCGGTAATACGGTTATCCACAGAATCAGGGGATAACGC
AGGAAAGAACATGTGAGCAAAAGGCCAGCAAAAGGCCAGGAACCGTAAAAAGGCCGCGTTGCTGGCGTTT
TTCCATAGGCTCCGCCCCCCTGACGAGCATCACAAAAATCGACGCTCAAGTCAGAGGTGGCGAAACCCGA
CAGGACTATAAAGATACCAGGCGTTTCCCCCTGGAAGCTCCCTCGTGCGCTCTCCTGTTCCGACCCTGCC
GCTTACCGGATACCTGTCCGCCTTTCTCCCTTCGGGAAGCGTGGCGCTTTCTCATAGCTCACGCTGTAGG
TATCTCAGTTCGGTGTAGGTCGTTCGCTCCAAGCTGGGCTGTGTGCACGAACCCCCCGTTCAGCCCGACC
GCTGCGCCTTATCCGGTAACTATCGTCTTGAGTCCAACCCGGTAAGACACGACTTATCGCCACTGGCAGC
AGCCACTGGTAACAGGATTAGCAGAGCGAGGTATGTAGGCGGTGCTACAGAGTTCTTGAAGTGGTGGCCT
AACTACGGCTACACTAGAAGAACAGTATTTGGTATCTGCGCTCTGCTGAAGCCAGTTACCTTCGGAAAAA
GAGTTGGTAGCTCTTGATCCGGCAAACAAACCACCGCTGGTAGCGGTGGTTTTTTTGTTTGCAAGCAGCA
GATTACGCGCAGAAAAAAAGGATCTCAAGAAGATCCTTTGATCTTTTCTACGGGGTCTGACGCTCAGTGG
AACGAAAACTCACGTTAAGGGATTTTGGTCATGAGATTATCAAAAAGGATCTTCACCTAGATCCTTTTAA
ATTAAAAATGAAGTTTTAAATCAATCTAAAGTATATATGAGTAAACTTGGTCTGACAGTTACCAATGCTT
AATCAGTGAGGCACCTATCTCAGCGATCTGTCTATTTCGTTCATCCATAGTTGCCTGACTCCCCGTCGTG
TAGATAACTACGATACGGGAGGGCTTACCATCTGGCCCCAGTGCTGCAATGATACCGCGAGACCCACGCT
CACCGGCTCCAGATTTATCAGCAATAAACCAGCCAGCCGGAAGGGCCGAGCGCAGAAGTGGTCCTGCAAC
TTTATCCGCCTCCATCCAGTCTATTAATTGTTGCCGGGAAGCTAGAGTAAGTAGTTCGCCAGTTAATAGT
TTGCGCAACGTTGTTGCCATTGCTACAGGCATCGTGGTGTCACGCTCGTCGTTTGGTATGGCTTCATTCA
GCTCCGGTTCCCAACGATCAAGGCGAGTTACATGATCCCCCATGTTGTGCAAAAAAGCGGTTAGCTCCTT
CGGTCCTCCGATCGTTGTCAGAAGTAAGTTGGCCGCAGTGTTATCACTCATGGTTATGGCAGCACTGCAT
AATTCTCTTACTGTCATGCCATCCGTAAGATGCTTTTCTGTGACTGGTGAGTACTCAACCAAGTCATTCT
GAGAATAGTGTATGCGGCGACCGAGTTGCTCTTGCCCGGCGTCAATACGGGATAATACCGCGCCACATAG
CAGAACTTTAAAAGTGCTCATCATTGGAAAACGTTCTTCGGGGCGAAAACTCTCAAGGATCTTACCGCTG
TTGAGATCCAGTTCGATGTAACCCACTCGTGCACCCAACTGATCTTCAGCATCTTTTACTTTCACCAGCG
TTTCTGGGTGAGCAAAAACAGGAAGGCAAAATGCCGCAAAAAAGGGAATAAGGGCGACACGGAAATGTTG
AATACTCATACTCTTCCTTTTTCAATATTATTGAAGCATTTATCAGGGTTATTGTCTCATGAGCGGATAC
ATATTTGAATGTATTTAGAAAAATAAACAAATAGGGGTTCCGCGCACATTTCCCCGAAAAGTGCCACCTG
ACGTCTAAGAAACCATTATTATCATGACATTAACCTATAAAAATAGGCGTATCACGAGGCCCTTTCGTCT
CGCGCGTTTCGGTGATGACGGTGAAAACCTCTGACACATGCAGCTCCCGGAGACGGTCACAGCTTGTCTG
TAAGCGGATGCCGGGAGCAGACAAGCCCGTCAGGGCGCGTCAGCGGGTGTTGGCGGGTGTCGGGGCTGGC
TTAACTATGCGGCATCAGAGCAGATTGTACTGAGAGTGCACCATATGCGGTGTGAAATACCGCACAGATG
CGTAAGGAGAAAATACCGCATCAGGCGCCATTCGCCATTCAGGCTGCGCAACTGTTGGGAAGGGCGATCG
GTGCGGGCCTCTTCGCTATTACGCCAGCTGGCGAAAGGGGGATGTGCTGCAAGGCGATTAAGTTGGGTAA
CGCCAGGGTTTTCCCAGTCACGACGTT
